Addgene plasmid #209937: pA-CBh-TP-(inactive)CNOT7(minusCNOT6interaction)-V5H6.MCh.Puro
Purpose: In mammalian cells expresses TP fused to an inactive CNOT7 that does not interact with CNOT6 with a V5H6 tag. Also expresses an mCherry fluorescent protein and puromycin resistance marker.
Depositing lab: Kevin Weeks. Depositing organization: University of North Carolina at Chapel Hill. Publication: Functional Proximity across an mRNA. Hatfield BM, Weidmann CA, McCutchin CA, Irving PS, Nelson IM, Felder S, Weeks KM. Biochemistry. 2025 Sep 16;64(18):3854-3865. doi: 10.1021/acs.biochem.5c00340. Epub 2025 Aug 12. PubMed 40792674.
Backbone
  Vector backbone: pA
  Total vector size (bp): 6699
  Vector type: Mammalian Expression
  Selectable markers: Puromycin
Growth in bacteria
  Bacterial resistance: Ampicillin, 100 μg/mL
  Growth temperature: 37°C
  Growth strain: DH5alpha
  Copy number: Low Copy
Gene/Insert 1
  Gene/Insert name: Enzymatically inactive CCR4-NOT transcription complex subunit 7 (Mutation to inhibit interaction with CNOT6) (alt name: (inactive)CNOT7(minusCNOT6interaction))
  Species: H. sapiens (human)
  Insert size (bp): 855
  Entrez Gene: CNOT7 (a.k.a. CAF-1, CAF1, Caf1a, hCAF-1)
  Promoter: CBh
  Tag / fusion protein: V5 epitope with H6 tag (C terminal on insert); TP (MS2 coat protein) (N terminal on insert)
  Cloning method: Unknown
  Sequencing primers: 5′ NA; 3′ NA
Gene/Insert 2
  Gene/Insert name: mCherry fluorescent protein fused to puromycin resistance marker
  Promoter: CMV
  Cloning method: Unknown
  Sequencing primers: 5′ NA; 3′ NA
Resource information
  A portion of this plasmid was derived from a plasmid made by: Vector builder
Terms and licenses: Academic/Nonprofit Terms; Industry Terms: Not Available to Industry
How to cite: pA-CBh-TP-(inactive)CNOT7(minusCNOT6interaction)-V5H6.MCh.Puro was a gift from Kevin Weeks (Addgene plasmid # 209937 ; http://n2t.net/addgene:209937 ; RRID:Addgene_209937)
