[The description below was written by a language model from this plasmid's Addgene catalogue record and pLannotate feature annotations shown in this document.]
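Description:
pA-CBh-TP-(inactive)CNOT7(minusCNOT6interaction)-V5H6.MCh.Puro is a roughly 6.7 kb mammalian expression plasmid built on the pA backbone, part of which derives from a commercially assembled vector. The attB4, attB1 and attB2 sites flanking the promoter and coding modules are remnants of Gateway-style assembly. In bacteria it is maintained through a ColE1/pUC-type origin and selected with ampicillin via the bla gene. The catalogue lists it as low copy, even though the annotated origin is of the high-copy class.

The plasmid carries two independent expression units. The first is driven by the CBh promoter, composed of a shortened CMV enhancer, the chicken β-actin promoter and a hybrid CBA/MVM intron. It expresses a fusion with the MS2 bacteriophage coat protein ("TP") at the N terminus, followed by human CNOT7 (855 bp) and a C-terminal V5 epitope with a His6 tag, and it ends in an SV40 polyadenylation signal. CNOT7 (CAF1) is a catalytic deadenylase subunit of the CCR4-NOT complex. This version is described as enzymatically inactive and additionally mutated so that it does not interact with CNOT6, although the record does not give the specific substitutions. The second unit uses the full CMV enhancer/promoter to express mCherry fused directly to puromycin N-acetyltransferase, terminated by a bGH poly(A) signal. This allows transfected cells to be identified by red fluorescence and selected with puromycin.

Because the MS2 coat protein binds its cognate RNA hairpin, the fusion can presumably be tethered to reporter mRNAs bearing such hairpins. The doubly impaired CNOT7 then plausibly serves as a control for separating catalytic and CNOT6-dependent effects in tethered-effector studies of mRNA regulation.
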