Features (pLannotate 1.2.2; 19 found; start..end, strand, type, name):
      1..21      +  protein_bind   attB4: mutant version of attB; core recombination site for the Gateway® BP reaction BP Clonase™
     22..307     +  enhancer       CMV enhancer: human cytomegalovirus immediate early enhancer; contains an 18-bp deletion relative to the standard CMV enhancer
    309..586     +  promoter       chicken β-actin promoter: No description available
    587..814     +  intron         hybrid intron: hybrid between chicken β-actin (CBA) and minute virus of mice (MMV) introns (Gray et al., 2011)
    820..840     +  protein_bind   attB1: mutant version of attB; core recombination site for the Gateway® BP reaction BP Clonase™
    850..1239    +  CDS            CAPSD_BPMS2: Experimental evidence at protein level: Swiss-Prot protein existence level 1. Acts as a translational repressor of viral replicase synthesis late in infection. This latter function is the result of capsid protein interaction with an RNA hairpin which contains the replicase ribosome-binding site. From Escherichia phage MS2 (Bacteriophage MS2).
   1255..2109    +  CDS            CNOT7: CNOT7_HUMAN - Also known as CAF1. Experimental evidence at protein level: Swiss-Prot protein existence level 1. Has 3'-5' poly(A) exoribonuclease activity for synthetic poly(A) RNA substrate. Its function seems to be partially redundant with that of CNOT8. Catalytic component of the CCR4-NOT complex which is one of the major cellular mRNA deadenylases and is linked to various cellular processes including bulk mRNA degradation, miRNA-mediated repression, translational repression during translational initiation and general transcription regulation. During miRNA-mediated repression the complex se
   2134..2175    +  CDS            V5 tag: epitope tag from simian virus 5
   2206..2230    -  protein_bind   attB2: mutant version of attB; recombination site for the Gateway® BP reaction BP Clonase™
   2259..2380    -  polyA_signal   SV40 poly(A) signal: SV40 polyadenylation signal
   2403..2471    -  CDS            large T antigen (fragment): large T antigen from SV40 (simian virus 40)
   2478..2857    +  enhancer       CMV enhancer: human cytomegalovirus immediate early enhancer
   2858..3061    +  promoter       CMV promoter: human cytomegalovirus (CMV) immediate early promoter
   3094..3801    +  CDS            mCherry: mCherry is a basic (constitutively fluorescent) red fluorescent protein published in 2004, derived from Discosoma sp.. It is reported to be a very rapidly-maturing monomer with low acid sensitivity.
   3802..4401    +  CDS            PuroR: puromycin N-acetyltransferase; pac from Streptomyces alboniger; confers resistance to puromycin
   4445..4669    +  polyA_signal   bGH poly(A) signal: bovine growth hormone polyadenylation signal
   4865..5453    -  rep_origin     ori: high-copy-number ColE1/pMB1/pBR322/pUC origin of replication
   5624..6484    -  CDS            AmpR: β-lactamase; bla; confers resistance to ampicillin, carbenicillin, and related antibiotics
   6485..6589    -  promoter       AmpR promoter: bla
>Addgene plasmid #209937 | pA-CBh-TP-(inactive)CNOT7(minusCNOT6interaction)-V5H6.MCh.Puro | addgene full sequence | sequence record 418710 | Addgene NGS Result
CAACTTTGTATAGAAAAGTTGCGTTACATAACTTACGGTAAATGGCCCGCCTGGCTGACCGCCCAACGAC
CCCCGCCCATTGACGTCAATAGTAACGCCAATAGGGACTTTCCATTGACGTCAATGGGTGGAGTATTTAC
GGTAAACTGCCCACTTGGCAGTACATCAAGTGTATCATATGCCAAGTACGCCCCCTATTGACGTCAATGA
CGGTAAATGGCCCGCCTGGCATTGTGCCCAGTACATGACCTTATGGGACTTTCCTACTTGGCAGTACATC
TACGTATTAGTCATCGCTATTACCATGGTCGAGGTGAGCCCCACGTTCTGCTTCACTCTCCCCATCTCCC
CCCCCTCCCCACCCCCAATTTTGTATTTATTTATTTTTTAATTATTTTGTGCAGCGATGGGGGCGGGGGG
GGGGGGGGGGCGCGCGCCAGGCGGGGCGGGGCGGGGCGAGGGGCGGGGCGGGGCGAGGCGGAGAGGTGCG
GCGGCAGCCAATCAGAGCGGCGCGCTCCGAAAGTTTCCTTTTATGGCGAGGCGGCGGCGGCGGCGGCCCT
ATAAAAAGCGAAGCGCGCGGCGGGCGGGAGTCGCTGCGCGCTGCCTTCGCCCCGTGCCCCGCTCCGCCGC
CGCCTCGCGCCGCCCGCCCCGGCTCTGACTGACCGCGTTACTCCCACAGGTGAGCGGGCGGGACGGCCCT
TCTCCTCCGGGCTGTAATTAGCTGAGCAAGAGGTAAGGGTTTAAGGGATGGTTGGTTGGTGGGGTATTAA
TGTTTAATTACCTGGAGCACCTGCCTGAAATCACTTTTTTTCAGGTTGGCAAGTTTGTACAAAAAAGCAG
GCTGCCACCATGGCTTCTAACTTTACTCAGTTCGTTCTCGTCGACAATGGCGGAACTGGCGACGTGACTG
TCGCCCCAAGCAACTTCGCTAACGGGGTCGCTGAATGGATCAGCTCTAACTCGCGTTCACAGGCTTACAA
AGTAACCTGTAGCGTTCGTCAGAGCTCTGCGCAGAATCGCAAATACACCATCAAAGTCGAGGTGCCTAAA
GTGGCAACCCAGACTGTTGGTGGTGTAGAGCTTCCTGTAGCCGCATGGCGTTCGTACTTAAATATGGAAC
TAACCATTCCAATTTTCGCTACGAATTCCGACTGCGAGCTTATTGTTAAGGCAATGCAAGGTCTCCTAAA
AGATGGAAACCCGATTCCCTCGGCCATCGCAGCAAACTCCGGCATCTACGGCGGCGCTAGCAGCATGCCA
GCGGCAACTGTAGATCATAGCCAAAGAATTTGTGAAGTTTGGGCTTGCAACTTGGATGAAGAGATGAAGA
AAATTCGTCAAGTTATCCGAAAATATAATTACGTTGCTATGGCCACCGCGTTTCCAGGTGTGGTTGCAAG
ACCCATTGGAGAATTCAGGAGCAATGCTGACTATCAATACCAACTATTGCGGTGGAATGTAGACTGGTTA
AAGATAATTCAGCTAGGACTGACATTTATGAATGAGCAAGGAGAATACCCTCCAGGAACTTCAACTTGGC
AGTTTAATTTTAAATTTAATTTGACGGAGGACATGTATGCCCAGGACTCTATAGAGCTACTAACAACATC
TGGTATCCAGTTTAAAAAACATGAGGAGGAAGGAATTGAAACCCAGTACTTTGCAGAACTTCTTATGACT
TCTGGAGTGGTCCTCTGTGAAGGGGTCAAATGGTTGTCATTTCATAGCGGTTACGACTTTGGCTACTTAA
TCAAAATCCTAACCAACTCTAACTTGCCTGAAGAAGAACTTGACTTCTTTGAGATCCTTCGATTGTTTTT
TCCTGTCATTTATGATGTGAAGTACCTCATGAAGAGCTGCAAAAATCTCAAAGGTGGATTACAGGAGGTG
GCAGAACAGTTAGAGCTGGAACGGATAGGACCACAAGCTCAGGCAGGATCTGCTTCATTGCTCACAGGAA
TGGCCTTTTTCAAAATGAGAGAAATGTTCTTTGAAGATCATATTGATGATGCCAAATATTGTGGTCATTT
GTATGGCCTTGGTTCTGGTTCATCCTATGTACAGAATGGCACAGGGAATGCATATGAAGAGGAAGCCAAC
AAGCAGTCAAGGGATCCGGGCCCGCGGTTCGAAGGTAAGCCTATCCCTAACCCTCTCCTCGGTCTCGATT
CTACGCGTACCGGTCATCATCACCATCACCATTGAACCCAGCTTTCTTGTACAAAGTGGTGATGGCCGGC
CGCTTCGAGCAGACATGATAAGATACATTGATGAGTTTGGACAAACCACAACTAGAATGCAGTGAAAAAA
ATGCTTTATTTGTGAAATTTGTGATGCTATTGCTTTATTTGTAACCATTATAAGCTGCAATAAACAAGTT
AACAACAACAATTGCATTCATTTTATGTTTCAGGTTCAGGGGGAGGTGTGGGAGGTTTTTTAAAGCAAGT
AAAACCTCTACAAATGTGGTACGCGTTGACATTGATTATTGACTAGTTATTAATAGTAATCAATTACGGG
GTCATTAGTTCATAGCCCATATATGGAGTTCCGCGTTACATAACTTACGGTAAATGGCCCGCCTGGCTGA
CCGCCCAACGACCCCCGCCCATTGACGTCAATAATGACGTATGTTCCCATAGTAACGCCAATAGGGACTT
TCCATTGACGTCAATGGGTGGAGTATTTACGGTAAACTGCCCACTTGGCAGTACATCAAGTGTATCATAT
GCCAAGTACGCCCCCTATTGACGTCAATGACGGTAAATGGCCCGCCTGGCATTATGCCCAGTACATGACC
TTATGGGACTTTCCTACTTGGCAGTACATCTACGTATTAGTCATCGCTATTACCATGGTGATGCGGTTTT
GGCAGTACATCAATGGGCGTGGATAGCGGTTTGACTCACGGGGATTTCCAAGTCTCCACCCCATTGACGT
CAATGGGAGTTTGTTTTGGCACCAAAATCAACGGGACTTTCCAAAATGTCGTAACAACTCCGCCCCATTG
ACGCAAATGGGCGGTAGGCGTGTACGGTGGGAGGTCTATATAAGCAGAGCTCTCTGGCTAACTAGAGAAC
CCACTGCGCCACCATGGTGAGCAAGGGCGAGGAGGATAACATGGCCATCATCAAGGAGTTCATGCGCTTC
AAGGTGCACATGGAGGGCTCCGTGAACGGCCACGAGTTCGAGATCGAGGGCGAGGGCGAGGGCCGCCCCT
ACGAGGGCACCCAGACCGCCAAGCTGAAGGTGACCAAGGGTGGCCCCCTGCCCTTCGCCTGGGACATCCT
GTCCCCTCAGTTCATGTACGGCTCCAAGGCCTACGTGAAGCACCCCGCCGACATCCCCGACTACTTGAAG
CTGTCCTTCCCCGAGGGCTTCAAGTGGGAGCGCGTGATGAACTTCGAGGACGGCGGCGTGGTGACCGTGA
CCCAGGACTCCTCCCTGCAGGACGGCGAGTTCATCTACAAGGTGAAGCTGCGCGGCACCAACTTCCCCTC
CGACGGCCCCGTAATGCAGAAGAAGACCATGGGCTGGGAGGCCTCCTCCGAGCGGATGTACCCCGAGGAC
GGCGCCCTGAAGGGCGAGATCAAGCAGAGGCTGAAGCTGAAGGACGGCGGCCACTACGACGCTGAGGTCA
AGACCACCTACAAGGCCAAGAAGCCCGTGCAGCTGCCCGGCGCCTACAACGTCAACATCAAGTTGGACAT
CACCTCCCACAACGAGGACTACACCATCGTGGAACAGTACGAACGCGCCGAGGGCCGCCACTCCACCGGC
GGCATGGACGAGCTGTACAAGATGACCGAGTACAAGCCCACGGTGCGCCTCGCCACCCGCGACGACGTCC
CCAGGGCCGTACGCACCCTCGCCGCCGCGTTCGCCGACTACCCCGCCACGCGCCACACCGTCGATCCGGA
CCGCCACATCGAGCGGGTCACCGAGCTGCAAGAACTCTTCCTCACGCGCGTCGGGCTCGACATCGGCAAG
GTGTGGGTCGCGGACGACGGCGCCGCGGTGGCGGTCTGGACCACGCCGGAGAGCGTCGAAGCGGGGGCGG
TGTTCGCCGAGATCGGCCCGCGCATGGCCGAGTTGAGCGGTTCCCGGCTGGCCGCGCAGCAACAGATGGA
AGGCCTCCTGGCGCCGCACCGGCCCAAGGAGCCCGCGTGGTTCCTGGCCACCGTCGGCGTCTCGCCCGAC
CACCAGGGCAAGGGTCTGGGCAGCGCCGTCGTGCTCCCCGGAGTGGAGGCGGCCGAGCGCGCCGGGGTGC
CCGCCTTCCTGGAGACCTCCGCGCCCCGCAACCTCCCCTTCTACGAGCGGCTCGGCTTCACCGTCACCGC
CGACGTCGAGGTGCCCGAAGGACCGCGCACCTGGTGCATGACCCGCAAGCCCGGTGCCTGACTCGAGTCT
AGAGGGCCCGTTTAAACCCGCTGATCAGCCTCGACTGTGCCTTCTAGTTGCCAGCCATCTGTTGTTTGCC
CCTCCCCCGTGCCTTCCTTGACCCTGGAAGGTGCCACTCCCACTGTCCTTTCCTAATAAAATGAGGAAAT
TGCATCGCATTGTCTGAGTAGGTGTCATTCTATTCTGGGGGGTGGGGTGGGGCAGGACAGCAAGGGGGAG
GATTGGGAAGACAATAGCAGGCATGCTGGGGATGCGGTGGGCTCTATGGGCGGCCGCGGCGCTCTTCCGC
TTCCTCGCTCACTGACTCGCTGCGCTCGGTCGTTCGGCTGCGGCGAGCGGTATCAGCTCACTCAAAGGCG
GTAATACGGTTATCCACAGAATCAGGGGATAACGCAGGAAAGAACATGTGAGCAAAAGGCCAGCAAAAGG
CCAGGAACCGTAAAAAGGCCGCGTTGCTGGCGTTTTTCCATAGGCTCCGCCCCCCTGACGAGCATCACAA
AAATCGACGCTCAAGTCAGAGGTGGCGAAACCCGACAGGACTATAAAGATACCAGGCGTTTCCCCCTGGA
AGCTCCCTCGTGCGCTCTCCTGTTCCGACCCTGCCGCTTACCGGATACCTGTCCGCCTTTCTCTCTTCGG
GAAGCGTGGCGCTTTCTCATAGCTCACGCTGTAGGTATCTCAGTTCGGTGTAGGTCGTTCGCTCCAAGCT
GGGCTGTGTGCACGAACCCCCCGTTCAGCCCGACCGCTGCGCCTTATCCGGTAACTATCGTCTTGAGTCC
AACCCGGTAAGACACGACTTATCGCCACTGGCAGCAGCCACTGGTAACAGGATTAGCAGAGCGAGGTATG
TAGGCGGTGCTACAGAGTTCTTGAAGTGGTGGCCTAACTACGGCTACACTAGAAGAACAGTATTTGGTAT
CTGCGCTCTGCTGAAGCCAGTTACCTTCGGAAAAAGAGTTGGTAGCTCTTGATCCGGCAAACAAACCACC
GCTGGTAGCGGTGGTTTTTTTGTTTGCAAGCAGCAGATTACGCGCAGAAAAAAAGGATCTCAAGAAGATC
CTTTGATCTTTTCTACGGGGTCTGACGCTCAGTGGAACGAAAACTCACGTTAAGGGATTTTGGTCATGAG
ATTATCAAAAAGGATCTTCACCTAGATCCTTTTAAATTAAAAATGAAGTTTTAAATCAATCTAAAGTATA
TATGAGTAAACTTGGTCTGACAGTTACCAATGCTTAATCAGTGAGGCACCTATCTCAGCGATCTGTCTAT
TTCGTTCATCCATAGTTGCCTGACTCCCCGTCGTGTAGATAACTACGATACGGGAGGGCTTACCATCTGG
CCCCAGTGCTGCAATGATACCGCGAGACCCACGCTCACCGGCTCCAGATTTATCAGCAATAAACCAGCCA
GCCGGAAGGGCCGAGCGCAGAAGTGGTCCTGCAACTTTATCCGCCTCCATCCAGTCTATTAATTGTTGCC
GGGAAGCTAGAGTAAGTAGTTCGCCAGTTAATAGTTTGCGCAACGTTGTTGCCATTGCTACAGGCATCGT
GGTGTCACGCTCGTCGTTTGGTATGGCTTCATTCAGCTCCGGTTCCCAACGATCAAGGCGAGTTACATGA
TCCCCCATGTTGTGCAAAAAAGCGGTTAGCTCCTTCGGTCCTCCGATCGTTGTCAGAAGTAAGTTGGCCG
CAGTGTTATCACTCATGGTTATGGCAGCACTGCATAATTCTCTTACTGTCATGCCATCCGTAAGATGCTT
TTCTGTGACTGGTGAGTACTCAACCAAGTCATTCTGAGAATAGTGTATGCGGCGACCGAGTTGCTCTTGC
CCGGCGTCAATACGGGATAATACCGCGCCACATAGCAGAACTTTAAAAGTGCTCATCATTGGAAAACGTT
CTTCGGGGCGAAAACTCTCAAGGATCTTACCGCTGTTGAGATCCAGTTCGATGTAACCCACTCGTGCACC
CAACTGATCTTCAGCATCTTTTACTTTCACCAGCGTTTCTGGGTGAGCAAAAACAGGAAGGCAAAATGCC
GCAAAAAAGGGAATAAGGGCGACACGGAAATGTTGAATACTCATACTCTTCCTTTTTCAATATTATTGAA
GCATTTATCAGGGTTATTGTCTCATGAGCGGATACATATTTGAATGTATTTAGAAAAATAAACAAATAGG
GGTTCCGCGCACATTTCCCCGAAAAGTGCCACCTGACGTCTAAGAAACCATTATTATCATGACATTAACC
TATAAAAATAGGCGTATCACGAGGCCCTTTCGTCGGCGCGCCGCGGCCGC
